>Addgene plasmid #36760 | TAL2340 | depositor partial sequence | sequence record 45953 | TAL2340 sequence 1640 bps
GAACCTGACCCCAGACCAGGTAGTCGCAATCGCGTCAAACGGAGGGGGAAAGCAAGCCCTGGAAACCGTG
CAAAGGTTGTTGCCGGTCCTTTGTCAAGACCACGGCCTTACACCGGAGCAAGTCGTGGCCATTGCAAATA
ATAACGGTGGCAAACAGGCTCTTGAGACGGTTCAGAGACTTCTCCCAGTTCTCTGTCAAGCCCACGGGCT
GACTCCCGATCAAGTTGTAGCGATTGCGTCGCATGACGGAGGGAAACAAGCATTGGAGACTGTCCAACGG
CTCCTTCCCGTGTTGTGTCAAGCCCACGGTTTGACGCCTGCACAAGTGGTCGCCATCGCCAACAACAACG
GCGGTAAGCAGGCGCTGGAAACAGTACAGCGCCTGCTGCCTGTACTGTGCCAGGATCATGGACTGACCCC
AGACCAGGTAGTCGCAATCGCGTCACATGACGGGGGAAAGCAAGCCCTGGAAACCGTGCAAAGGTTGTTG
CCGGTCCTTTGTCAAGACCACGGCCTTACACCGGAGCAAGTCGTGGCCATTGCAAGCAATGGGGGTGGCA
AACAGGCTCTTGAGACGGTTCAGAGACTTCTCCCAGTTCTCTGTCAAGCCCACGGGCTGACTCCCGATCA
AGTTGTAGCGATTGCGTCGCATGACGGAGGGAAACAAGCATTGGAGACTGTCCAACGGCTCCTTCCCGTG
TTGTGTCAAGCCCACGGTTTGACGCCTGCACAAGTGGTCGCCATCGCCAACAACAACGGCGGTAAGCAGG
CGCTGGAAACAGTACAGCGCCTGCTGCCTGTACTGTGCCAGGATCATGGACTGACCCCAGACCAGGTAGT
CGCAATCGCGAACAATAATGGGGGAAAGCAAGCCCTGGAAACCGTGCAAAGGTTGTTGCCGGTCCTTTGT
CAAGACCACGGCCTTACACCGGAGCAAGTCGTGGCCATTGCAAATAATAACGGTGGCAAACAGGCTCTTG
AGACGGTTCAGAGACTTCTCCCAGTTCTCTGTCAAGCCCACGGGCTGACTCCCGATCAAGTTGTAGCGAT
TGCGAATAACAATGGAGGGAAACAAGCATTGGAGACTGTCCAACGGCTCCTTCCCGTGTTGTGTCAAGCC
CACGGTTTGACGCCTGCACAAGTGGTCGCCATCGCCAGCCATGATGGCGGTAAGCAGGCGCTGGAAACAG
TACAGCGCCTGCTGCCTGTACTGTGCCAGGATCATGGACTGACCCCAGACCAGGTAGTCGCAATCGCGAA
CAATAATGGGGGAAAGCAAGCCCTGGAAACCGTGCAAAGGTTGTTGCCGGTCCTTTGTCAAGACCACGGC
CTTACACCGGAGCAAGTCGTGGCCATTGCAAATAATAACGGTGGCAAACAGGCTCTTGAGACGGTTCAGA
GACTTCTCCCAGTTCTCTGTCAAGCCCACGGGCTGACTCCCGATCAAGTTGTAGCGATTGCGTCGCATGA
CGGAGGGAAACAAGCATTGGAGACTGTCCAACGGCTCCTTCCCGTGTTGTGTCAAGCCCACGGTTTGACG
CCTGCACAAGTGGTCGCCATCGCCAGCCATGATGGCGGTAAGCAGGCGCTGGAAACAGTACAGCGCCTGC
TGCCTGTACTGTGCCAGGATCATGGACTGA
