>Addgene plasmid #36760 | TAL2340 | addgene partial sequence | sequence record 48179 | CMV-F 5'-CGCAAATGGGCGGTAGGCGTG-3'
ACTAGAGAACCCACTGCTTACTGGCTTATCGAAATTAATACGACTCACTATAGGGAGACCCAAGCTGGCT
AGCACCATGGACTACAAAGACCATGACGGTGATTATAAAGATCATGACATCGATTACAAGGATGACGATG
ACAAGATGGCCCCCAAGAAGAAGAGGAAGGTGGGCATTCACCGCGGGGTACCTATGGTGGACTTGAGGAC
ACTCGGTTATTCGCAACAGCAACAGGAGAAAATCAAGCCTAAGGTCAGGAGCACCGTCGCGCAACACCAC
GAGGCGCTTGTGGGGCATGGCTTCACTCATGCGCATATTGTCGCGCTTTCACAGCACCCTGCGGCGCTTG
GGACGGTGGCTGTCAAATACCAAGATATGATTGCGGCCCTGCCCGAAGCCACGCACGAGGCAATTGTAGG
GGTCGGTAAACAGTGGTCGGGAGCGCGAGCACTTGAGGCGCTGCTGACTGTGGCGGGTGAGCTTAGGGGG
CCTCCGCTCCAGCTCGACACCGGGCAGCTGCTGAAGATCGCGAAGAGAGGGGGAGTAACAGCGGTAGAGG
CAGTGCACGCCTGGCGCAATGCGCTCACCGGGGCCCCCTTGAACCTGACCCCAGACCAGGTAGTCGCAAT
CGCGTCAAACGGAGGGGGAAAGCAAGCCCTGGAAACCGTGCAAAGGTTGTTGCCGGTCCTTTGTCAAGAC
CACGGCCTTACACCGGAGCAAGTCGTGGCCATTGCAAATAATAACGGTGGCAAACAGGCTCTTGAGACGG
TTCAGAGACTTCTCCCAGTTCTCTGTCAAGCCCACGGGCTGACTCCCGATCAAGTTGTAGCGATTGCGTC
GCATGACGGAGGGAAACAAGCATTGGAGACTGTCCAACGGCTCCTT
