>Addgene plasmid #36760 | TAL2340 | addgene partial sequence | sequence record 48180 | JDS-TALEN-F 5'-TAGGGGTCGGTAAACAGTGG-3'
GCGGGTGAGCTTAGGGGGCCTCCGCTCCAGCTCGACACCGGGCAGCTGCTGAAGATCGCGAAGAGAGGGG
GAGTAACAGCGGTAGAGGCAGTGCACGCCTGGCGCAATGCGCTCACCGGGGCCCCCTTGAACCTGACCCC
AGACCAGGTAGTCGCAATCGCGTCAAACGGAGGGGGAAAGCAAGCCCTGGAAACCGTGCAAAGGTTGTTG
CCGGTCCTTTGTCAAGACCACGGCCTTACACCGGAGCAAGTCGTGGCCATTGCAAATAATAACGGTGGCA
AACAGGCTCTTGAGACGGTTCAGAGACTTCTCCCAGTTCTCTGTCAAGCCCACGGGCTGACTCCCGATCA
AGTTGTAGCGATTGCGTCGCATGACGGAGGGAAACAAGCATTGGAGACTGTCCAACGGCTCCTTCCCGTG
TTGTGTCAAGCCCACGGTTTGACGCCTGCACAAGTGGTCGCCATCGCCAACAACAACGGCGGTAAGCAGG
CGCTGGAAACAGTACAGCGCCTGCTGCCTGTACTGTGCCAGGATCATGGACTGACCCCAGACCAGGTAGT
CGCAATCGCGTCACATGACGGGGGAAAGCAAGCCCTGGAAACCGTGCAAAGGTTGTTGCCGGTCCTTTGT
CAAGACCACGGCCTTACACCGGAGCAAGTCGTGGCCATTGCAAGCAATGGGGGTGGCAAACAGGCTCTTG
AGACGGTTCAGAGACTTCTCCCAGTTCTCTGTCAAGCCCACGGGCTGACTCCCGATCAAGTTGTAGCGAT
TGCGTCGCATGACGGAGGGAAACAAGCATTGGAGACTGTCCAACGGCTCCTTCCCGTGTTGTGTCAAGCC
CACGGTTTGACGCCTGCACAAGTGGTCGCCATCGCCAACAACAACGGCGG
