[The description below was written by a language model from this plasmid's Addgene catalogue record.]
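Description:
TAL2340 is a mammalian expression plasmid encoding the left monomer of a TALEN pair directed against the human PDGFRA gene. It is built on the JDS70 backbone (about 6.4 kb without insert), a TALEN expression vector into which an assembled TAL effector repeat array of roughly 1.6 kb was cloned through BsmBI sites that were destroyed in the process. The plasmid is maintained in E. coli as a high-copy construct under ampicillin selection. No feature table accompanies the record, so the origin of replication and other backbone elements are not itemised.

Expression is driven by a CMV promoter for use in mammalian cells, and the vector type also lists a T7 promoter, which allows in vitro transcription of mRNA encoding the nuclease as an alternative to plasmid delivery. The backbone supplies the parts flanking the repeat array: an N-terminal 3X Flag tag for detecting the protein, and a C-terminal wild-type FokI cleavage domain. The custom repeat array gives sequence specificity for an 18-nucleotide target half-site in PDGFRA. Because FokI cleaves only as a dimer, this left monomer is intended to be used with a matching right-hand TALEN that binds the opposite strand across a spacer, bringing two FokI domains together to make a double-strand break; the partner plasmid is not named in the record.

The construct belongs to a collection of TALENs made by the FLASH assembly method for high-throughput genome editing, and is typically used to introduce targeted mutations at the endogenous PDGFRA locus in human cells. The depositor recommends verifying the plasmid by diagnostic restriction digest before use.
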