Addgene plasmid #36760: TAL2340
Depositing lab: Keith Joung. Depositing organization: Massachusetts General Hospital. Publication: FLASH assembly of TALENs for high-throughput genome editing. Reyon D, Tsai SQ, Khayter C, Foden JA, Sander JD, Joung JK. Nat Biotechnol. 2012 Apr 8. doi: 10.1038/nbt.2170. PubMed 22484455.
Backbone
  Vector backbone: JDS70
  Backbone manufacturer: Joung lab (Addgene Plasmid # 32285)
  Backbone size w/o insert (bp): 6447
  Vector type: Mammalian, T7 for in vitro mRNA synthesis
Growth in bacteria
  Bacterial resistance: Ampicillin, 100 μg/mL
  Growth temperature: 37°C
  Growth strain: XL1 Blue
  Copy number: High Copy
Gene/Insert
  Gene/Insert name: PDGFRA-TALEN_Left (alt name: PDGFRA)
  Species: H. sapiens (human)
  Insert size (bp): 1640
  Entrez Gene: Pdgfra (a.k.a. CD140a, Pdgfr-2)
  Promoter: CMV
  Tag / fusion protein: 3X Flag (N terminal on backbone); WT FOKI (C terminal on backbone)
  Cloning method: Restriction Enzyme; 5′ cloning site BsmBI (destroyed during cloning); 3′ cloning site BsmBI (destroyed during cloning)
  Sequencing primers: 5′ CMV-F; 3′ BGH-rev
Terms and licenses: Academic/Nonprofit Terms; Industry Terms: Not Available to Industry
Depositor comments: Target binding site: TTGCGCTCGGGGCGGCCA It is strongly recommended that users perform a diagnostic digest to verify this plasmid prior to use. For example, a double digest of the plasmid with BamHI and KpnI should result in two bands at 2.2kb and 5.9kb.
How to cite: TAL2340 was a gift from Keith Joung (Addgene plasmid # 36760 ; http://n2t.net/addgene:36760 ; RRID:Addgene_36760)
